Addgene plasmid #184108: pT22iuasvApoWChe(#488)
Purpose: cyclofen-inducible apoptosis activation and imaging (mCherry) in zebrafish permanent transgenic
Depositing lab: Sophie Vriz. Depositing organization: College de France. Publication: Optical control and study of biological processes at the single-cell level in a live organism. Feng Z, Zhang W, Xu J, Gauron C, Ducos B, Vriz S, Volovitch M, Jullien L, Weiss S, Bensimon D. Rep Prog Phys. 2013 Jul;76(7):072601. doi: 10.1088/0034-4885/76/7/072601. Epub 2013 Jun 14. PubMed 23764902.
Backbone
  Vector backbone: pT22i (pT2AL200R150G derivative)
  Backbone manufacturer: modified by M Volovitch from pT2AL200R150 of A Urasaki; Urasaki et al 2006, Genetics 174:639)
  Backbone size w/o insert (bp): 4612
  Vector type: Zebrafish transgenesis (blue eyes)
Growth in bacteria
  Bacterial resistance: Ampicillin, 100 μg/mL
  Growth temperature: 37°C
  Growth strain: DH5alpha
  Copy number: High Copy
Gene/Insert
  Gene/Insert name: myr-DIAP1-nls'-mCherry-P2A-Casp9-ERT2
  Species: Rous Sarcoma V (myr), fruitfly (DIAP1), rodent Hepacivirus (nls'), PTV-1 (P2A), mouse (Caspase9), human (ERT2)
  Insert size (bp): 3686
  Mutation: DIAP1: deleted 1-2, N19G, N20V, deleted 146-438; ERT2: G400V, M543A, L544A, deleted 1-281;
  Promoter: 4xUAS
  Cloning method: Restriction Enzyme; 5′ cloning site BamHI (not destroyed); 3′ cloning site SnaBI (not destroyed)
  Sequencing primers: 5′ uasmv; 3′ SVLrev34
Resource information
  A portion of this plasmid was derived from a plasmid made by: synthetic ERT2
Terms and licenses: Academic/Nonprofit Terms; Industry Terms: Not Available to Industry
Depositor comments: myr; DIAP1: NP_001261916; 5myc; tEosFP: AAV54099; nls; P2A: AIE57569; Casp9: NP_056548; ERT2: NP_000116; polycistronic mRNA expressing both inducible apoptosis trigger (Casp9-ERT2) and apoptosis sensor (myr-DIAP1-nls-mCherry); gCRY:CFP as a marker of transgenesis;
How to cite: pT22iuasvApoWChe(#488) was a gift from Sophie Vriz (Addgene plasmid # 184108 ; http://n2t.net/addgene:184108 ; RRID:Addgene_184108)
