[The description below was written by a language model from this plasmid's Addgene catalogue record and pLannotate feature annotations shown in this document.]
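Description:
pT22iuasvApoWChe(#488) is a zebrafish transgenesis plasmid of about 8.3 kb, built on pT22i, a modified derivative of the Tol2 transposon vector pT2AL200R150G, and intended for making permanent transgenic lines. It is maintained in E. coli as a high-copy plasmid through a ColE1/pUC-type origin with ampicillin resistance (AmpR); a fragment of the f1 origin and a T3 promoter are also annotated. The Tol2 arms implied by the backbone's origin were not picked up in the feature table. The backbone carries a separate, oppositely oriented ECFP cassette with an SV40 poly(A) signal. The depositor describes this cassette as a gamma-crystallin-driven CFP marker that gives "blue eyes" to identify transgenic carriers. The crystallin promoter itself is not annotated.

The 3.7 kb payload, cloned between BamHI and SnaBI, is driven by a 4xUAS element with a minimal promoter, so expression depends on Gal4 supplied by a driver line. It encodes one polycistronic mRNA that a P2A peptide splits into two proteins and that ends at an SV40 poly(A) signal. The first protein is an apoptosis sensor: a Src-type myristoylation signal, a truncated and point-mutated fragment of Drosophila DIAP1, a nuclear localisation signal, and mCherry. Presumably caspase cleavage within the DIAP1 fragment releases nls-mCherry from the membrane to the nucleus, though the record does not spell out this mechanism. The second protein is the trigger: mouse caspase-9 fused to ERT2, the mutated human estrogen receptor ligand-binding domain, which makes its activity ligand-dependent. The stated use is cyclofen-inducible activation of apoptosis with simultaneous red-fluorescence imaging. The depositor comments also mention 5myc and tEosFP, which appear neither in the insert name nor in the annotated features.
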