Features (pLannotate 1.2.2; 16 found; start..end, strand, type, name):
      2..129     +  rep_origin     f1 ori (fragment) (sequence partly withheld): f1 bacteriophage origin of replication; arrow indicates direction of (+) strand synthesis
    150..168     -  promoter       T3 promoter: promoter for bacteriophage T3 RNA polymerase
    429..550     -  polyA_signal   SV40 poly(A) signal: SV40 polyadenylation signal
    570..1283    -  CDS            ECFP: ECFP is a basic (constitutively fluorescent) cyan fluorescent protein published in 1996, derived from Aequorea victoria. It has low acid sensitivity.
   2240..2258    +  protein_bind   UAS (fragment): upstream activating sequence mediating Gal4-dependent induction Gal4
   2296..2312    +  protein_bind   5X UAS (fragment): five tandem copies of the "ScaI site" 17-mer CGGAGTACTGTCCTCCG, an upstream activating sequence (UAS) that efficiently binds yeast Gal4 (Webster et al., 1988; Pfeiffer et al., 2010) GAL4
   2325..2342    +  promoter       minimal CMV promoter (fragment): human cytomegalovirus (CMV) immediate early promoter
   2397..2417    +  CDS            myr: N-myristoylation signal from Src kinase (Pellman et al., 1985; Kaplan et al., 1988)
   2457..2894    +  CDS            Diap1 (fragment): DIAP1_DROME - Also known as Iap1, th. Experimental evidence at protein level: Swiss-Prot protein existence level 1. Anti-apoptotic protein which functions as a caspase regulator, using its E3 ubiquitin-protein ligase activity to smother caspase activity. Binds, ubiquitinates and inactivates initiator caspase Dronc, and effector caspases Drice and Dcp-1. Acts as a Nedd8- E3 ubiquitin-protein ligase for Drice. Suppresses apoptosis by targeting the apoptosome for ubiquitination and inactivation. Plays an important role in cell motility. Overexpression suppresses rpr and hid- dependent cell death
   2934..3641    +  CDS            mCherry: mCherry is a basic (constitutively fluorescent) red fluorescent protein published in 2004, derived from Discosoma sp.. It is reported to be a very rapidly-maturing monomer with low acid sensitivity.
   3720..5081    +  CDS            Casp9: CASP9_MOUSE - Also known as Mch6. Experimental evidence at protein level: Swiss-Prot protein existence level 1. Involved in the activation cascade of caspases responsible for apoptosis execution. Binding of caspase-9 to Apaf-1 leads to activation of the protease which then cleaves and activates caspase-3. Promotes DNA damage-induced apoptosis in a ABL1/c-Abl-dependent manner. Proteolytically cleaves poly(ADP-ribose) polymerase (PARP) (By similarity). From Mus musculus (Mouse).
   5130..6062    +  CDS            ERT2: mutated ligand-binding domain of the human estrogen receptor (Feil et al., 1997)
   6079..6208    -  polyA_signal   SV40 poly(A) signal: SV40 polyadenylation signal
   6549..7137    -  rep_origin     ori: high-copy-number ColE1/pMB1/pBR322/pUC origin of replication
   7308..8168    -  CDS            AmpR: β-lactamase; bla; confers resistance to ampicillin, carbenicillin, and related antibiotics
   8169..8273    -  promoter       AmpR promoter: bla
>Addgene plasmid #184108 | pT22iuasvApoWChe(#488) | addgene full sequence | sequence record 363970 | Addgene NGS Result
G
[124 nt withheld, positions 2-125]
CGCCCGATACTCCAGCTTTTGTTCCCTTTAGTGAGGGTTAATTGCGCGTTACACAGAGGTGTAAAGTACT
TGAGTAATTTTACTTGATTACTGTACTTAAGTATTATTTTTGGGGATTTTTACTTTACTTGAGTACAATT
AAAAATCAATACTTTTACTTTTACTTAATTACATTTTTTTAGAAAAAAAAGTACTTTTTACTCCTTACAA
TTTTATTTACAGTCAAAAAGTACTTATTTTTTGGAGATCACTTCCTCATAGGGATAACAGGGTAATGGCC
GGCCTTTTCAGGACCAGACATGATAAGATACATTGATGAGTTTGGACAAACCACAACTAGAATGCAGTGA
AAAAAATGCTTTATTTGTGAAATTTGTGATGCTATTGCTTTATTTGTAACCATTATAAGCTGCAATAAAC
AAGTTGCGTGCGCATTTATTTAAGGTACAGCTCGTCCATGCCGAGAGTGATCCCGGCGGCGGTCACGAAC
TCCAGCAGGACCATGTGATCGCGCTTCTCGTTGGGGTCTTTGCTCAGGGCGGACTGGGTGCTCAGGTAGT
GGTTGTCGGGCAGCAGCACGGGGCCGTCGCCGATGGGGGTGTTCTGCTGGTAGTGGTCGGCGAGCTGCAC
GCTGCCGTCCTCGATGTTGTGGCGGATCTTGAAGTTGGCCTTGATGCCGTTCTTCTGCTTGTCGGCGGTG
ATATAGACGTTGTGGCTGATGTAGTTGTACTCCAGCTTGTGCCCCAGGATGTTGCCGTCCTCCTTGAAGT
CGATGCCCTTCAGCTCGATGCGGTTCACCAGGGTGTCGCCCTCGAACTTCACCTCGGCGCGGGTCTTGTA
GTTGCCGTCGTCCTTGAAGAAGATGGTGCGCTCCTGGACGTAGCCTTCGGGCATGGCGGACTTGAAGAAG
TCGTGCTGCTTCATGTGGTCGGGGTAGCGGCTGAAGCACTGCACGCCCCAGGTCAGGGTGGTCACGAGGG
TGGGCCAGGGCACGGGCAGCTTGCCGGTGGTGCAGATGAACTTCAGGGTCAGCTTGCCGTAGGTGGCATC
GCCCTCGCCCTCGCCGGACACGCTGAACTTGTGGCCGTTTACGTCGCCGTCCAGCTCGACCAGGATGGGC
ACCACCCCGGTGAACAGCTCCTCGCCCTTGCTCACCATGTCGGCTGGCGACCGGTGGATCATCCCCCGCA
AGTCTGACTGAGTGGAAGTTTCAGTTCAATGGAAGGGAGAAAAGAGCCAGCCTTTATATATGTCATGTAT
TGCTGCTGTCTGCATGCGATGAACCTAGAGCTTACTTTTTCTGTCAAGTAAGGCAAAAGCAGAGAACCTT
TGTCTTGCATTGTGTTTGATGTTGTGCTGTGACAGTCATTTCTTAGTTCATGCTGGTACTTTTGTTCCAT
AGCTTTACCCAAAGAGTTATCCAGCATTCCCAGTTATTCCAAAAACTCAATGTCACAAATTTTCCAGTCC
ATTGCTTAGCAGCGTTGACCCCGGAGACCCTGATGTGGTAATTTACAGTGCAATTCAGTTGCTGGTCCAA
ACACTTTGTAACAGTTTAAAGAATTGTGGTTACTAGTAAATCCTTAATTTGGCATCATCTAGGTGTCATT
CTTTGCCACTTTTGAATCACACAAATGAACCAAACAATGGTTAGCTAGCATCAAACATTTACCAAATAAT
CTCATCAGTGTCACCCCAATGTTTAAGAAGCCACATTTTATGTCCCCAGATATATTAATATTATTTTATA
TATAATTTAAAATAGTAATGTGGTGTTACTGTATTTGTCATATAACGCAATATATACAGTATGTCTTTAT
CTGTATCAATTTTGTGGTCACACCATCAATAAACTCCAGTTTAATTATTTAAAATTGGGTAGTGATAACC
ATATAAAGGAACAGTGGCTAGTTCCATGTTGTAGCTCCCAACCTGCTTTCAGGTGATCCATGCAGTGTCG
TATAAAAAGGTAACAATTTTTAACCTTGGAAAGCAAGTACACTTAAGGTCCCTTTGCTGGTCTCGACCTA
GTGAAGAGCATTTTCTGTGTGTAGAATAGTGTGTTAGGGGTAGCTTCTAGACTGGACCTCGGTGGCTTCT
AATCCGTGAGTCCTAGCGGGTGACAGCCCTCCGCTTTCACAGGCGGAGGAGAGTCCTCCGTAGGGTTCCT
CGGAGTACTGTCCTCCGGCTAGTGCGACCGTCTATATAAGCAGAGCTGGTTTAGTGAACCGTCAGATCCG
GAGGCTGCCAACCAGCTCCAGCGGATCCATGATGGGGAGTAGCAAGAGCAAGCCTAAAGACCCTAGCCAG
AGAAGCAGGGGATCTACCGGTGCATCTGTTGTAGCTGATCTTCCGTCTTATGGACCTATCGCTTTCGATC
AGGTGGATGGCGTCACGAACGCGACCCAGCTATTCAAAAATAATATAAACAAAACCAGAATGAACGATTT
AAACCGCGAGGAGACACGATTAAAGACCTTCACCGACTGGCCGCTAGATTGGCTGGATAAACGCCAGCTG
GCCCAAACCGGCATGTACTTCACACACGCTGGCGACAAAGTTAAATGCTTTTTCTGCGGCGTGGAAATCG
GTTGCTGGGAGCAGGAGGATCAGCCCGTGCCGGAACATCAGCGATGGTCGCCCAACTGTCCACTGTTGCG
CAGGAGAACTACCAACAATGTGCCGATCAATGCCGAAGCATTAGATCGCATCCTGCCGCCAATAAGCTAC
GACATCTGCGGCGCCAACGACTCGACGCTAGAGATGAGGAGATCTCCCAAGAAGAGGAAGGTGAGATCTG
AAGACGGCATGGTGAGCAAGGGCGAGGAGGATAACATGGCTATCATCAAGGAGTTCATGCGCTTCAAGGT
TCACATGGAGGGCTCCGTGAACGGCCACGAGTTCGAGATCGAGGGCGAGGGCGAGGGCCGCCCCTACGAG
GGCACCCAGACCGCCAAGCTGAAGGTGACAAAGGGCGGCCCCCTGCCCTTCGCCTGGGACATCCTGAGCC
CTCAGTTCATGTACGGCTCCAAAGCCTACGTGAAGCACCCCGCCGACATCCCCGACTACTTGAAGCTGTC
TTTCCCAGAGGGCTTCAAGTGGGAGCGCGTGATGAACTTCGAGGACGGCGGCGTGGTGACAGTGACCCAG
GACTCTTCTCTGCAGGACGGCGAGTTTATCTACAAGGTGAAGCTGCGCGGCACCAACTTCCCCTCCGACG
GCCCCGTAATGCAGAAGAAAACTATGGGATGGGAGGCTTCTTCCGAGCGGATGTACCCAGAGGACGGAGC
CCTGAAGGGCGAGATCAAGCAGAGGCTGAAGCTGAAGGACGGCGGCCACTACGATGCCGAGGTCAAGACC
ACCTACAAGGCCAAGAAGCCCGTGCAACTGCCCGGAGCCTACAACGTCAACATCAAGTTGGACATCACCT
CCCACAACGAGGACTACACCATCGTGGAACAGTACGAACGCGCCGAGGGCCGCCACAGCACCGGCGGCAT
GGACGAGCTGTACAAGCCGTACGGATCTGCCACCAATTTTAGCCTCCTGAAACAAGCAGGCGACGTTGAG
GAGAATCCAGGACCGTCTCCCATGATGGACGAGGCGGACCGCCAGCTCCTGAGAAGATGCAGGGTGCGCC
TAGTGAGCGAGCTGCAAGTCGCGGAGCTGTGGGACGCTCTGCTGAGTCGAGAGCTGTTCACGCGCGACAT
GATCGAGGATATTCAGCAGGCAGGATCTGGCTCTCGGCGGGATCAGGCTAGGCAGCTCGTCACAGACCTG
GAGACTAGAGGCCGCCAGGCTCTGCCTCTGTTCATCTCCTGCTTAGAGGACACAGGCCAAGGCACCCTGG
CTTCACTCTTGCAAAGCGGTCGGCAAGCAGCCAAGCAAGACCCAGAGGCTGTTAAACCCCTAGACCATCT
GGTGCCTGTGGTCCTGGGACCAATGGGACTCACAGCAAAGGAGCAGAGAGTAGTGAAGCTGGACCCGTCA
CAGCCTGCCGTGGGAAACCTGACCCCAGTGGTGCTCGGACCTGAAGAACTCTGGCCTGCTCGCCTGAAGC
CAGAGGTTCTCAGACCAGAAACACCTAGACCCGTGGACATTGGTTCTGGTGGAGCCCATGATGTCTGTGT
TCCAGGGAAGATCAGGGGACATGCAGATATGGCATACACCCTGGACTCTGATCCCTGCGGCCACTGTCTC
ATCATCAACAATGTGAACTTCTGCCCTTCCTCGGGGCTCGGCACACGCACGGGCTCCAACTTGGACCGTG
ACAAACTGGAGCACCGATTCCGCTGGCTGCGCTTCATGGTGGAGGTGAAGAACGACCTGACTGCTAAGAA
AATGGTCACGGCTTTGATGGAGATGGCACACCGGAACCACCGTGCCCTGGACTGCTTTGTGGTGGTCATC
CTCTCTCATGGCTGCCAGGCCAGCCACCTCCAGTTCCCAGGTGCTGTTTATGGGACAGATGGATGCTCCG
TGTCCATTGAGAAAATTGTGAACATCTTTAACGGAAGCGGCTGCCCTAGCCTGGGAGGGAAGCCCAAACT
GTTCTTCATCCAGGCTTGCGGAGGTGAGCAGAAAGACCACGGCTTTGAGGTGGCTTGCACTTCCTCTCAG
GGCAGAACCTTGGACAGTGACTCTGAGCCTGATGCTGTCCCCTATCAGGAAGGCCCAAGACCCTTGGACC
AACTGGATGCTGTGTCAAGTTTGCCTACCCCTAGCGACATCCTTGTGTCCTACTCCACCTTCCCAGGATT
TGTGTCTTGGAGGGACAAGAAAAGTGGCTCCTGGTACATCGAGACTTTGGACGGTATTCTGGAACAGTGG
GCTCGCTCTGAGGATCTGCAGTCCCTCCTTCTCAGGGTTGCCAATGCTGTTTCTGCGAAAGGGACTTACA
AGCAGATTCCTGGCTGTTTTAACTTCCTGCGGAAAAAGCTGTTTTTCAAAACTTCTGTGCCCGGGCCAGA
GAACCTGTACTTCCAGGGGCTCGAGCCCTCTGCCGGAGACATGAGAGCTGCAAACCTTTGGCCGAGCCCG
CTGATGATTAAACGCTCTAAGAAGAACAGCCTGGCCTTGTCCCTGACCGCCGACCAGATGGTCAGTGCCT
TGTTGGATGCCGAGCCCCCCATACTCTATTCCGAGTATGATCCTACCAGACCCTTCAGTGAGGCTTCGAT
GATGGGCTTACTGACCAACCTGGCAGACAGGGAGCTGGTTCACATGATTAACTGGGCCAAGAGGGTGCCA
GGCTTTGTGGATTTGACCCTCCACGATCAGGTCCACCTCCTAGAATGTGCCTGGCTAGAGATCCTGATGA
TTGGTCTCGTCTGGCGCAGCATGGAGCACCCAGTGAAGCTACTGTTTGCTCCTAACTTGCTCTTGGACAG
GAACCAGGGAAAATGTGTAGAGGGCATGGTGGAGATTTTCGACATGCTGCTGGCTACATCATCTCGGTTC
CGCATGATGAATCTGCAGGGAGAGGAATTTGTGTGCCTCAAATCTATTATTTTGCTTAATTCTGGAGTTT
ACACATTTCTGTCCAGCACCCTGAAGTCTCTGGAGGAAAAGGACCATATCCATCGAGTGCTGGACAAGAT
CACAGACACTTTGATTCACCTGATGGCTAAGGCTGGCCTGACCCTGCAGCAGCAGCATCAGAGACTCGCA
CAGCTTCTCCTGATCCTCTCCCACATCAGGCACATGAGTAACAAAGGCATGGAGCATCTGTACTCTATGA
AGTGCAAGAACGTGGTGCCCCTCTATGATCTGCTGCTGGAGGCGGCGGACGCTCACCGCCTACATGCGCC
CACTAGCCGTGGAGGGGCATCCGTGGAGGAAACAGACCAAAGCCACTTGGCTACTGCGGGCTCTACTTCA
TCTCATTCCTTGCAAAAGTATTACATCACGGGGGAGGCAGAGGGTTTCCCTGCCACAGCACCAGGATCTA
CGTAGACATGATAAGATACATTGATGAGTTTGGACAAACCACAACTAGAATGCAGTGAAAAAAATGCTTT
ATTTGTGAAATTTGTGATGCTATTGCTTTATTTGTAACCATATTAAGCTGCAATAAACAAGTTAACAACA
ACAATTGCATTCATTTTATGTTTCAGGTTCAGGGGGAGGTGTGGGAGGTTTTTTCCTGCAGGACTCTAGT
CGCGGCCGCTAGGGATAACAGGGTAATGGCCGCTCTTCCGCTAATACTCAAGTACAATTTTAATGGAGTA
CTTTTTTACTTTTACTCAAGTAAGATTCTAGCCAGATACTTTTACTTTTAATTGAGTAAAATTTTCCCTA
AGTACTTGTACTTTCACTTGAGTAAAATTTTTGAGTACTTTTTACACCTCTGCCCTGCATCAGCATGTGA
GCAAAAGGCCAGCAAAAGGCCAGGAACCGTAAAAAGGCCGCGTTGCTGGCGTTTTTCCATAGGCTCCGCC
CCCCTGACGAGCATCACAAAAATCGACGCTCAAGTCAGAGGTGGCGAAACCCGACAGGACTATAAAGATA
CCAGGCGTTTCCCCCTGGAAGCTCCCTCGTGCGCTCTCCTGTTCCGACCCTGCCGCTTACCGGATACCTG
TCCGCCTTTCTCCCTTCGGGAAGCGTGGCGCTTTCTCATAGCTCACGCTGTAGGTATCTCAGTTCGGTGT
AGGTCGTTCGCTCCAAGCTGGGCTGTGTGCACGAACCCCCCGTTCAGCCCGACCGCTGCGCCTTATCCGG
TAACTATCGTCTTGAGTCCAACCCGGTAAGACACGACTTATCGCCACTGGCAGCAGCCACTGGTAACAGG
ATTAGCAGAGCGAGGTATGTAGGCGGTGCTACAGAGTTCTTGAAGTGGTGGCCTAACTACGGCTACACTA
GAAGAACAGTATTTGGTATCTGCGCTCTGCTGAAGCCAGTTACCTTCGGAAAAAGAGTTGGTAGCTCTTG
ATCCGGCAAACAAACCACCGCTGGTAGCGGTGGTTTTTTTGTTTGCAAGCAGCAGATTACGCGCAGAAAA
AAAGGATCTCAAGAAGATCCTTTGATCTTTTCTACGGGGTCTGACGCTCAGTGGAACGAAAACTCACGTT
AAGGGATTTTGGTCATGAGATTATCAAAAAGGATCTTCACCTAGATCCTTTTAAATTAAAAATGAAGTTT
TAAATCAATCTAAAGTATATATGAGTAAACTTGGTCTGACAGTTACCAATGCTTAATCAGTGAGGCACCT
ATCTCAGCGATCTGTCTATTTCGTTCATCCATAGTTGCCTGACTCCCCGTCGTGTAGATAACTACGATAC
GGGAGGGCTTACCATCTGGCCCCAGTGCTGCAATGATACCGCGAGACCCACGCTCACCGGCTCCAGATTT
ATCAGCAATAAACCAGCCAGCCGGAAGGGCCGAGCGCAGAAGTGGTCCTGCAACTTTATCCGCCTCCATC
CAGTCTATTAATTGTTGCCGGGAAGCTAGAGTAAGTAGTTCGCCAGTTAATAGTTTGCGCAACGTTGTTG
CCATTGCTACAGGCATCGTGGTGTCACGCTCGTCGTTTGGTATGGCTTCATTCAGCTCCGGTTCCCAACG
ATCAAGGCGAGTTACATGATCCCCCATGTTGTGCAAAAAAGCGGTTAGCTCCTTCGGTCCTCCGATCGTT
GTCAGAAGTAAGTTGGCCGCAGTGTTATCACTCATGGTTATGGCAGCACTGCATAATTCTCTTACTGTCA
TGCCATCCGTAAGATGCTTTTCTGTGACTGGTGAGTACTCAACCAAGTCATTCTGAGAATAGTGTATGCG
GCGACCGAGTTGCTCTTGCCCGGCGTCAATACGGGATAATACCGCGCCACATAGCAGAACTTTAAAAGTG
CTCATCATTGGAAAACGTTCTTCGGGGCGAAAACTCTCAAGGATCTTACCGCTGTTGAGATCCAGTTCGA
TGTAACCCACTCGTGCACCCAACTGATCTTCAGCATCTTTTACTTTCACCAGCGTTTCTGGGTGAGCAAA
AACAGGAAGGCAAAATGCCGCAAAAAAGGGAATAAGGGCGACACGGAAATGTTGAATACTCATACTCTTC
CTTTTTCAATATTATTGAAGCATTTATCAGGGTTATTGTCTCATGAGCGGATACATATTTGAATGTATTT
AGAAAAATAAACAAATAGGGGTTCCGCGCACATTTCCCCGAAAAGTGCCACCT
